Addgene plasmid #126404: pGWB14-LYX186
Purpose: With a Nicotiana benthamiana transcription factor in PGWB14 backbone, for Agrobacterium mediated transient or stable expression corresponding transcription factor fused with a C-terminal HA tag.
Depositing lab: Silin Zhong. Depositing organization: Chinese University of Hong Kong.
Backbone
  Vector backbone: pGWB14
  Vector type: Plant Expression
  Selectable markers: Hygromycin
Growth in bacteria
  Bacterial resistance: Kanamycin, 50 μg/mL
  Growth temperature: 37°C
  Growth strain: DH5alpha
  Copy number: Low Copy
Gene/Insert
  Gene/Insert name: Niben101Scf02026g01002.1
  Species: Nicotiana benthamiana
  Promoter: CaMV 35S
  Tag / fusion protein: HA (C terminal on insert)
  Cloning method: Gibson Cloning
Terms and licenses: Academic/Nonprofit Terms; Industry Terms: Not Available to Industry
How to cite: pGWB14-LYX186 was a gift from Silin Zhong (Addgene plasmid # 126404 ; http://n2t.net/addgene:126404 ; RRID:Addgene_126404)
