[The description below was written by a language model from this plasmid's Addgene catalogue record and pLannotate feature annotations shown in this document.]
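Description:
pGWB14-LYX186 is a plant binary expression vector built on the pGWB14 backbone and intended for Agrobacterium-mediated transient or stable expression in plants. The backbone is a low-copy, broad-host-range IncP-type replicon. The feature table shows oriV with its activator gene trfA, an oriT transfer origin with traJ and a traI fragment, and a kanamycin resistance gene for selection in bacteria. Remnants of other elements are also annotated in the backbone, including tetR/tetA fragments, an IS1 element and a partial ColE1-type origin.

Between the nopaline-type right and left T-DNA borders, the annotation shows three cassettes. The main payload is the Nicotiana benthamiana transcription factor Niben101Scf02026g01002.1, driven by the constitutive CaMV 35S promoter. It is flanked by attB1 and attB2 Gateway sites (the record lists Gibson cloning as the assembly method), fused at its C terminus to a 3xHA epitope tag, and terminated by the NOS terminator. The automated annotation matches part of the insert to Arabidopsis CCA1, a circadian clock transcription factor, which suggests a related protein, though the record does not state this identity.

A second 35S-driven cassette, with a CaMV poly(A) signal, encodes the tomato bushy stunt virus P19 silencing suppressor. P19 binds siRNAs and is commonly co-expressed to boost transient expression. This cassette is not mentioned in the catalogue fields. The third cassette is a 35S-driven hygromycin resistance gene with a NOS terminator, used to select stable plant transformants. The HA tag allows the expressed factor to be detected or immunoprecipitated, but the record does not specify particular downstream applications.
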