Features (pLannotate 1.2.2; 36 found; start..end, strand, type, name):
      3..89      -  CDS            traI (fragment): TRAI6_ECOLX - Experimental evidence at protein level: Swiss-Prot protein existence level 1. The initiation process of transfer DNA synthesis requires the interaction of at least three plasmid-specific components (TraH, I, and J) at the transfer origin resulting in the assembly of a specialised nucleoprotein complex - the relaxosome. Site- and strand-specific cleavage at the transfer origin is dependent on TraI and TraJ. From Escherichia coli.
    127..498     -  CDS            traJ: oriT-recognizing protein; traJ
    531..640     -  oriT           oriT: incP origin of transfer
    772..962     +  rep_origin     ori (fragment): high-copy-number ColE1/pMB1/pBR322/pUC origin of replication
   1321..1971    -  CDS            TetR: tetracycline resistance regulatory protein; tetR
   2077..2326    +  CDS            TcR (fragment): tetracycline efflux protein; tetA; confers resistance to tetracycline
   2436..2460    -  misc_feature   RB T-DNA repeat: right border repeat from nopaline C58 T-DNA
   2490..2508    +  misc_feature   MCS (fragment): pUC18/19 multiple cloning site
   2559..2904    +  promoter       CaMV 35S promoter: strong constitutive promoter from cauliflower mosaic virus
   2856..2902    +  promoter       minimal CaMV 35S promoter: minimal 35S promoter from cauliflower mosaic virus
   2914..2932    -  misc_feature   MCS (fragment): pUC18/19 multiple cloning site
   2943..3458    +  CDS            P19_TBSVC: Experimental evidence at protein level: Swiss-Prot protein existence level 1. Acts as a suppressor of RNA-mediated gene silencing, also known as post-transcriptional gene silencing (PTGS), a mechanism of plant viral defense that limits the accumulation of viral RNAs. Binds to short interfering RNAs (siRNAs) with high affinity. Acts as a molecular caliper to specifically select siRNAs based on the length of the duplex region of the RNA (By similarity). From Tomato bushy stunt virus (strain Cherry) (TBSV).
   3531..3707    +  polyA_signal   CaMV poly(A) signal: cauliflower mosaic virus polyadenylation signal
   4210..4551    +  promoter       CaMV 35S promoter: strong constitutive promoter from cauliflower mosaic virus
   4577..4601    +  protein_bind   attB1: mutant version of attB; recombination site for the Gateway® BP reaction BP Clonase™
   4613..5272    +  CDS            CCA1 (fragment): CCA1_ARATH - Experimental evidence at protein level: Swiss-Prot protein existence level 1. Transcription factor involved in the circadian clock and in the phytochrome regulation. Binds to the promoter regions of APRR1/TOC1 and TCP21/CHE to repress their transcription. Binds to the promoter regions of CAB2A and CAB2B to promote their transcription. Represses both LHY and itself. From Arabidopsis thaliana (Mouse-ear cress).
   5475..5499    -  protein_bind   attB2: mutant version of attB; recombination site for the Gateway® BP reaction BP Clonase™
   5528..5617    +  CDS            3xHA: three tandem HA epitope tags
   5651..5903    +  terminator     NOS terminator: nopaline synthase terminator and poly(A) signal
   6332..6584    -  terminator     NOS terminator: nopaline synthase terminator and poly(A) signal
   6608..7036    -  CDS            nos (fragment): DHNO_AGRT7 - Protein inferred from homology: Swiss-Prot protein existence level 3. From Agrobacterium tumefaciens (strain T37).
   7052..8077    -  CDS            HygR: aminoglycoside phosphotransferase from E. coli; aph(4)-Ia; confers resistance to hygromycin
   8087..8431    -  promoter       CaMV 35S promoter: strong constitutive promoter from cauliflower mosaic virus
   8088..8134    -  promoter       minimal CaMV 35S promoter: minimal 35S promoter from cauliflower mosaic virus
   8537..8692    +  CDS            lacZα (fragment) (sequence partly withheld): LacZα fragment of β-galactosidase; lacZ fragment
   8690..8990    +  rep_origin     M13 ori (fragment) (sequence partly withheld): M13 bacteriophage origin of replication; arrow indicates direction of (+) strand synthesis
   8991..9121    +  CDS            lacI (fragment): lac repressor; lacI; The lac repressor binds to the lac operator to inhibit transcription in E. coli. This inhibition can be relieved by adding lactose or isopropyl-β-D-thiogalactopyranoside (IPTG).
   9175..9199    -  misc_feature   LB T-DNA repeat: left border repeat from nopaline C58 T-DNA
  10656..10775   -  CDS            tetR (fragment): TETR1_ECOLX - Experimental evidence at protein level: Swiss-Prot protein existence level 1. TetR is the repressor of the tetracycline resistance element; its N-terminal region forms a helix-turn-helix structure and binds DNA. Binding of tetracycline to TetR reduces the repressor affinity for the tetracycline resistance gene (tetA) promoter operator sites. From Escherichia coli.
  10795..11943   -  CDS            trfA: trans-acting replication protein that binds to and activates oriV
  12242..13036   -  CDS            KanR: aminoglycoside phosphotransferase; aphA-3; confers resistance to kanamycin
  13228..13995   +  mobile_element IS1: prokaryotic transposable element IS1
  14004..14153   -  CDS            satA (fragment): STA_BACSU - Also known as yyaR. Experimental evidence at protein level: Swiss-Prot protein existence level 1. Involved in resistance to streptothricin, a broad-spectrum antibiotic produced by streptomycetes. Detoxifies streptothricin via acetylation of the beta amino group of the first beta-lysyl moiety of streptothricin. From Bacillus subtilis (strain 168).
  14152..14346   -  CDS            satA (fragment): STA_BACSU - Also known as yyaR. Experimental evidence at protein level: Swiss-Prot protein existence level 1. Involved in resistance to streptothricin, a broad-spectrum antibiotic produced by streptomycetes. Detoxifies streptothricin via acetylation of the beta amino group of the first beta-lysyl moiety of streptothricin. From Bacillus subtilis (strain 168).
  14349..14624   -  CDS            klaC (fragment): KLAC_ECOLX - Also known as telB. Protein predicted: Swiss-Prot protein existence level 4. Belongs to the kla operon, which is associated with cryptic tellurite resistance, and IncW plasmid fertility inhibition. From Escherichia coli.
  14688..15319   -  rep_origin     oriV: incP origin of replication
>Addgene plasmid #126404 | pGWB14-LYX186 | addgene full sequence | sequence record 247608 | Addgene NGS Result
TCGGTCTTGCCTTGCTCGTCGGTGATGTACTTCACCAGCTCCGCGAAGTCGCTCTTCTTGATGGAGCGCA
TGGGGACGTGCTTGGCAATCACGCGCACCCCCCGGCCGTTTTAGCGGCTAAAAAAGTCATGGCTCTGCCC
TCGGGCGGACCACGCCCATCATGACCTTGCCAAGCTCGTCCTGCTTCTCTTCGATCTTCGCCAGCAGGGC
GAGGATCGTGGCATCACCGAACCGCGCCGTGCGCGGGTCGTCGGTGAGCCAGAGTTTCAGCAGGCCGCCC
AGGCGGCCCAGGTCGCCATTGATGCGGGCCAGCTCGCGGACGTGCTCATAGTCCACGACGCCCGTGATTT
TGTAGCCCTGGCCGACGGCCAGCAGGTAGGCCGACAGGCTCATGCCGGCCGCCGCCGCCTTTTCCTCAAT
CGCTCTTCGTTCGTCTGGAAGGCAGTACACCTTGATAGGTGGGCTGCCCTTCCTGGTTGGCTTGGTTTCA
TCAGCCATCCGCTTGCCCTCATCTGTTACGCCGGCGGTAGCCGGCCAGCCTCGCAGAGCAGGATTCCCGT
TGAGCACCGCCAGGTGCGAATAAGGGACAGTGAAGAAGGAACACCCGCTCGCGGGTGGGCCTACTTCACC
TATCCTGCCCGGCTGACGCCGTTGGATACACCAAGGAAAGTCTACACGAACCCTTTGGCAAAATCCTGTA
TATCGTGCGAAAAAGGATGGATATACCGAAAAAATCGCTATAATGACCCCGAAGCAGGGTTATGCAGCGG
AAAAGCGCCACGCTTCCCGAAGGGAGAAAGGCGGACAGGTATCCGGTAAGCGGCAGGGTCGGAACAGGAG
AGCGCACGAGGGAGCTTCCAGGGGGAAACGCCTGGTATCTTTATAGTCCTGTCGGGTTTCGCCACCTCTG
ACTTGAGCGTCGATTTTTGTGATGCTCGTCAGGGGGGCGGAGCCTATGGAAAAACGCCAGCAACGCGGCC
TTTTTACGGTTCCTGGCCTTTTGCTGGCCTTTTGCTCACATGTTCTTTCCTGCGTTATCCCCTGATTCTG
TGGATAACCGTATTACCGCCTTTGAGTGAGCTGATACCGCTCGCCGCAGCCGAACGACCGAGCGCAGCGA
GTCAGTGAGCGAGGAAGCGGAAGAGCGCCAGAAGGCCGCCAGAGAGGCCGAGCGCGGCCGTGAGGCTTGG
ACGCTAGGGCAGGGCATGAAAAAGCCCGTAGCGGGCTGCTACGGGCGTCTGACGCGGTGGAAAGGGGGAG
GGGATGTTGTCTACATGGCTCTGCTGTAGTGAGTGGGTTGCGCTCCGGCAGCGGTCCTGATCAATCGTCA
CCCTTTCTCGGTCCTTCAACGTTCCTGACAACGAGCCTCCTTTTCGCCAATCCATCGACAATCACCGCGA
GTCCCTGCTCGAACGCTGCGTCCGGACCGGCTTCGTCGAAGGCGTCTATCGCGGCCCGCAACAGCGGCGA
GAGCGGAGCCTGTTCAACGGTGCCGCCGCGCTCGCCGGCATCGCTGTCGCCGGCCTGCTCCTCAAGCACG
GCCCCAACAGTGAAGTAGCTGATTGTCATCAGCGCATTGACGGCGTCCCCGGCCGAAAAACCCGCCTCGC
AGAGGAAGCGAAGCTGCGCGTCGGCCGTTTCCATCTGCGGTGCGCCCGGTCGCGTGCCGGCATGGATGCG
CGCGCCATCGCGGTAGGCGAGCAGCGCCTGCCTGAAGCTGCGGGCATTCCCGATCAGAAATGAGCGCCAG
TCGTCGTCGGCTCTCGGCACCGAATGCGTATGATTCTCCGCCAGCATGGCTTCGGCCAGTGCGTCGAGCA
GCGCCCGCTTGTTCCTGAAGTGCCAGTAAAGCGCCGGCTGCTGAACCCCCAACCGTTCCGCCAGTTTGCG
TGTCGTCAGACCGTCTACGCCGACCTCGTTCAACAGGTCCAGGGCGGCACGGATCACTGTATTCGGCTGC
AACTTTGTCATGCTTGACACTTTATCACTGATAAACATAATATGTCCACCAACTTATCAGTGATAAAGAA
TCCGCGCGTTCAATCGGACCAGCGGAGGCTGGTCCGGAGGCCAGACGTGAAACCCAACATACCCCTGATC
GTAATTCTGAGCACTGTCGCGCTCGACGCTGTCGGCATCGGCCTGATTATGCCGGTGCTGCCGGGCCTCC
TGCGCGATCTGGTTCACTCGAACGACGTCACCGCCCACTATGGCATTCTGCTGGCGCTGTATGCGTTGGT
GCAATTTGCCTGCGCACCTGTGCTGGGCGCGCTGTCGGATCGTTTCGGGCGGCGGCCAATCTTGCTCGTC
TCGCTGGCCGGCGCCAGATCTGGGGAACCCTGTGGTTGGCATGCACATACAAATGGACGAACGGATAAAC
CTTTTCACGCCCTTTTAAATATCCGATTATTCTAATAAACGCTCTTTTCTCTTAGGTTTACCCGCCAATA
TATCCTGTCAAACACTGATAGTTTAAACGTTGCGATTAAGAATTCGAGCTCGGTACCCCCCTACTCCAAA
AATGTCAAAGATACAGTCTCAGAAGACCAAAGGGCTATTGAGACTTTTCAACAAAGGGTAATTTCGGGAA
ACCTCCTCGGATTCCATTGCCCAGCTATCTGTCACTTCATCGAAAGGACAGTAGAAAAGGAAGGTGGCTC
CTACAAATGCCATCATTGCGATAAAGGAAAGGCTATCATTCAAGATGCCTCTGCCGACAGTGGTCCCAAA
GATGGACCCCCACCCACGAGGAGCATCGTGGAAAAAGAAGACGTTCCAACCACGTCTTCAAAGCAAGTGG
ATTGATGTGACATCTCCACTGACGTAAGGGATGACGCACAATCCCACTATCCTTCGCAAGACCCTTCCTC
TATATAAGGAAGTTCATTTCATTTGGAGAGGACAGCCCAAGCTTCGACTCTAGAGGATCCCCTTAAATCG
ATATGGAACGAGCTATACAAGGAAACGACGCTAGGGAACAAGCTAACAGTGAACGTTGGGATGGAGGATC
AGGAGGTACCACTTCTCCCTTCAAACTTCCTGACGAAAGTCCGAGTTGGACTGAGTGGCGGCTACATAAC
GATGAGACGAATTCGAATCAAGATAATCCCCTTGGTTTCAAGGAAAGCTGGGGTTTCGGGAAAGTTGTAT
TTAAGAGATATCTCAGATACGACAGGACGGAAGCTTCACTGCACAGAGTCCTTGGATCTTGGACGGGAGA
TTCGGTTAACTATGCAGCATCTCGATTTTTCGGTTTCGACCAGATCGGATGTACCTATAGTATTCGGTTT
CGAGGAGTTAGTATCACCGTTTCTGGAGGGTCTCGAACTCTTCAGCATCTCTGTGAGATGGCAATTCGGT
CTAAGCAAGAACTGCTACAGCTTGCCCCAATCGAAGTGGAAAGTAATGTATCAAGAGGATGCCCTGAAGG
TACTCAAACCTTCGAAAAAGAAAGCGAGTAAGTCGAGGGCGAGCTCGAATTCGGTACGCTGAAATCACCA
GTCTCTCTCTACAAATCTATCTCTCTCTATTTTCTCCATAAATAATGTGTGAGTAGTTTCCCGATAAGGG
AAATTAGGGTTCTTATAGGGTTTCGCTCATGTGTTGAGCATATAAGAAACCCTTAGTATGTATTTGTATT
TGTAAAATACTTCTATCAATAAAATTTCTAATTCCTAAAACCAAAATCCAGTACTAAAATCCAGATCTCC
CTGCAGGTCCCCAGATTAGCCTTTTCAATTTCAGAAAGAATGCTAACCCACAGATGGTTAGAGAGGCTTA
CGCAGCAGGTCTCATCAAGACGATCTACCCGAGCAATAATCTCCAGGAAATCAAATACCTTCCCAAGAAG
GTTAAAGATGCAGTCAAAAGATTCAGGACTAACTGCATCAAGAACACAGAGAAAGATATATTTCTCAAGA
TCAGAAGTACTATTCCAGTATGGACGATTCAAGGCTTGCTTCACAAACCAAGGCAAGTAATAGAGATTGG
AGTCTCTAAAAAGGTAGTTCCCACTGAATCAAAGGCCATGGAGTCAAAGATTCAAATAGAGGACCTAACA
GAACTCGCCGTAAAGACTGGCGAACAGTTCATACAGAGTCTCTTACGACTCAATGACAAGAAGAAAATCT
TCGTCAACATGGTGGAGCACGACACACTTGTCTACTCCAAAAATATCAAAGATACAGTCTCAGAAGACCA
AAGGGCAATTGAGACTTTTCAACAAAGGGTAATATCCGGAAACCTCCTCGGATTCCATTGCCCAGCTATC
TGTCACTTTATTGTGAAGATAGTGGAAAAGGAAGGTGGCTCCTACAAATGCCATCATTGCGATAAAGGAA
AGGCCATCGTTGAAGATGCCTCTGCCGACAGTGGTCCCAAAGATGGACCCCCACCCACGAGGAGCATCGT
GGAAAAAGAAGACGTTCCAACCACGTCTTCAAAGCAAGTGGATTGATGTGATATCTCCACTGACGTAAGG
GATGACGCACAATCCCACTATCCTTCGCAAGACCCTTCCTCTATATAAGGAAGTTCATTTCATTTGGAGA
GAACACGGGGGACTCTAGAGTTATCAACAAGTTTGTACAAAAAAGCAGGCTCCACCACTAGTATGGACCC
TTATTCCTCTGGAGAGGAACTTGTTGTTAAGACAAGGAAGCCTTATACCATCACTAAGCAACGAGAGCGA
TGGACAGAGGAGGAGCACAATAGGTTCCTAGAAGCCTTGAAACTCTATGGGCGTGCTTGGCAACGCATAG
AAGAACACATAGGAACAAAAACTGCCGTGCAAATCAGAAGTCATGCGCAAAAATTCTTTACAAAGTTAGA
AAAGGAGGCTGTTATAAAGGGAGTCCCAATAAGTCAAGCACTCAACATTGAAATTCCTCCTCCACGACCT
AAAAGGAAACCAAGTAATCCTTATCCTCGTAAGACCAGCGTAGCAGTTCCCTCATCACAGGTGGGAATAA
AGGATGGAAAATTATCAACACCTTTTTCTTCGATATGTGAGGATAGGAACTTATTTGACCTGGAGAAAGA
ACCGATTGCTGAGAAACCTGGTAGAAACGAGAAGCTGGGCGGTGTACAAGAAGACCAGAGCAAGAAAAAT
TGCTCCCAAGGGTTATCTCTTTTCAAAGAAGGTGCTTCTGCCCCCTCTCTGTCCCTGGGAAAGTCTTTGC
AAACACTTGCAGAACCTGCAGGATCATGCACTTTAAATGAGTCTGTGCCTGCCGCTAAAGGAGTGATTAA
CCATGATGTAACAGCTAAATCTTTTCTTACTATTGAATCCAAAGAGCATCAAAAGTTGGATATACTTGAC
GCTAAACAGTCCTTTCAAAGTAACAGCTCTTGTAACACCTTCAACGGGGGGAAATCTTGTCAATCGAATG
AGAAGTTGGCAAGTTCAAGCTGTCAGGACGAGGAAAAAAGCGCCAAGAGACTTCGTTTGGAAGGAGAAGC
TTCTATTCCCGGGGACCCAGCTTTCTTGTACAAAGTGGTTGATAACAGCGGGTTAATTAACATCTTTTAC
CCATACGATGTTCCTGACTATGCGGGCTATCCCTATGACGTCCCGGACTATGCAGGATCCTATCCATATG
ACGTTCCAGATTACGCTGCTCAGTGCAGCGCTTAGAGCTCGAATTTCCCCGATCGTTCAAACATTTGGCA
ATAAAGTTTCTTAAGATTGAATCCTGTTGCCGGTCTTGCGATGATTATCATATAATTTCTGTTGAATTAC
GTTAAGCATGTAATAATTAACATGTAATGCATGACGTTATTTATGAGATGGGTTTTTATGATTAGAGTCC
CGCAATTATACATTTAATACGCGATAGAAAACAAAATATAGCGCGCAAACTAGGATAAATTATCGCGCGC
GGTGTCATCTATGTTACTAGATCGGGAATTAGCTTCATCAACGCAAGACATGCGCACGACCGTCTGACAG
GAGAGGAATTTCCGACGAGCACAGAAAGGACTTGCTCTTGGACGTAGGCCTATTTCTCAGGCACATGTAT
CAAGTGTTCGGACGTGGGTTTTCGATGGTGTATCAGCCGCCGCCAACTGGGAGATGAGGAGGCTTTCTTG
GGGGGCAGTCAGCAGTTCATTTCACAAGACAGAGGAACTTGTAAGGAGATGCACTGATTTATCTTGGCGC
AAACCAGCAGGACGAATTAGTGGGAATAGCCCGCGAATATCTAAGTTATGCCTGTCGGCATGAGCAGAAA
CTTCCAATTCGAAACAGTTTGGAGAGGTTGTTTTTGGGCATACCTTTTGTTAGTCAGCCTCTCGATTGCT
CATCGTCATTACACAGTACCGAAGTTTGATCGATCTAGTAACATAGATGACACCGCGCGCGATAATTTAT
CCTAGTTTGCGCGCTATATTTTGTTTTCTATCGCGTATTAAATGTATAATTGCGGGACTCTAATCATAAA
AACCCATCTCATAAATAACGTCATGCATTACATGTTAATTATTACATGCTTAACGTAATTCAACAGAAAT
TATATGATAATCATCGCAAGACCGGCAACAGGATTCAATCTTAAGAAACTTTATTGCCAAATGTTTGAAC
GATCTGCTTCGACGCACTCCTTCTTTACTCCACCATCTCGTCCTTATTGAAAACGTGGGTAGCACCAAAA
CGAATCAAGTCGCTGGAACTGAAGTTACCAATCACGCTGGATGATTTGCCAGTTGGATTAATCTTGCCTT
TCCCCGCATGAATAATATTGATGAATGCATGCGTGAGGGGTATTTCGATTTTGGCAATAGCTGCAATTGC
CGCGACATCCTCCAACGAGCATAATTCTTCAGAAAAATAGCGATGTTCCATGTTGTCAGGGCATGCATGA
TGCACGTTATGAGGTGACGGTGCTAGGCAGTATTCCCTCAAAGTTTCATAGTCAGTATCATATTCATCAT
TGCATTCCTGCAAGAGAGAATTGAGACGCAATCCACACGCTGCGGCAACCTTCCGGCGTTCGTGGTCTAT
TTGCTCTTGGACGTTGCAAACGTAAGTGTTGGATCCCGGTCGGCATCTACTCTATTCCTTTGCCCTCGGA
CGAGTGCTGGGGCGTCGGTTTCCACTATCGGCGAGTACTTCTACACAGCCATCGGTCCAGACGGCCGCGC
TTCTGCGGGCGATTTGTGTACGCCCGACAGTCCCGGCTCCGGATCGGACGATTGCGTCGCATCGACCCTG
CGCCCAAGCTGCATCATCGAAATTGCCGTCAACCAAGCTCTGATAGAGTTGGTCAAGACCAATGCGGAGC
ATATACGCCCGGAGCCGCGGCGATCCTGCAAGCTCCGGATGCCTCCGCTCGAAGTAGCGCGTCTGCTGCT
CCATACAAGCCAACCACGGCCTCCAGAAGAAGATGTTGGCGACCTCGTATTGGGAATCCCCGAACATCGC
CTCGCTCCAGTCAATGACCGCTGTTATGCGGCCATTGTCCGTCAGGACATTGTTGGAGCCGAAATCCGCG
TGCACGAGGTGCCGGACTTCGGGGCAGTCCTCGGCCCAAAGCATCAGCTCATCGAGAGCCTGCGCGACGG
ACGCACTGACGGTGTCGTCCATCACAGTTTGCCAGTGATACACATGGGGATCAGCAATCGCGCATATGAA
ATCACGCCATGTAGTGTATTGACCGATTCCTTGCGGTCCGAATGGGCCGAACCCGCTCGTCTGGCTAAGA
TCGGCCGCAGCGATCGCATCCATGGCCTCCGCGACCGGCTGCAGAACAGCGGGCAGTTCGGTTTCAGGCA
GGTCTTGCAACGTGACACCCTGTGCACGGCGGGAGATGCAATAGGTCAGGCTCTCGCTGAATTCCCCAAT
GTCAAGCACTTCCGGAATCGGGAGCGCGGCCGATGCAAAGTGCCGATAAACATAACGATCTTTGTAGAAA
CCATCGGCGCAGCTATTTACCCGCAGGACATATCCACGCCCTCCTACATCGAAGCTGAAAGCACGAGATT
CTTCGCCCTCCGAGAGCTGCATCAGGTCGGAGACGCTGTCGAACTTTTCGATCAGAAACTTCTCGACAGA
CGTCGCGGTGAGTTCAGGCTTTTTCATATCGGGGTCGTCCTCTCCAAATGAAATGAACTTCCTTATATAG
AGGAAGGGTCTTGCGAAGGATAGTGGGATTGTGCGTCATCCCTTACGTCAGTGGAGATATCACATCAATC
CACTTGCTTTGAAGACGTGGTTGGAACGTCTTCTTTTTCCACGATGCTCCTCGTGGGTGGGGGTCCATCT
TTGGGACCACTGTCGGCAGAGGCATCTTGAACGATAGCCTTTCCTTTATCGCAATGATGGCATTTGTAGG
TGCCACCTTCCTTTTCTACTGTCCTTTTGATGAAGTGACAGATAGCTGGGCAATGGAATCCGAGGAGGTT
TCCCGATATTACCCTTTGTTGAAAAGTCTCAATAGCCCTTTGGTCTTCTGAGACTGTATCTTTGATATTC
TTGGAGTAGACGAGAGTGTCGTGCTCCACCATGTTGACGGATCTCTAGGACGCGTCCTAGAAGCTAATTC
ACTGGCCGTCGTTTTACAACGTCGTGACTGGGAAAACCCTGGCGTTACCCAACTTAATCGCCTTGCAGCA
CATCCCCCTTTCGCCAGCTGGCGTAATAGCGAAGAGGCCCGCACCGATCGCCCTTCCCAACAGTTGCGCA
GCCTGAATG
[44 nt withheld, positions 8690-8733]
C
[141 nt withheld, positions 8735-8875]
CCTTTGACGTTGGAGTCCACGTTCTTT
[37 nt withheld, positions 8903-8939]
ACCCTATCTCGGGCTATTCTTTTGATTTATAAGGGATTTTGCCGATTTCGGAACCACCATCAAACAGGAT
TTTCGCCTGCTGGGGCAAACCAGCGTGGACCGCTTGCTGCAACTCTCTCAGGGCCAGGCGGTGAAGGGCA
ATCAGCTGTTGCCCGTCTCACTGGTGAAAAGAAAAACCACCCCAGTACATTAAAAACGTCCGCAATGTGT
TATTAAGTTGTCTAAGCGTCAATTTGTTTACACCACAATATATCCTGCCACCAGCCAGCCAACAGCTCCC
CGACCGGCAGCTCGGCACAAAATCACCACTCGATACAGGCAGCCCATCAGTCCGGGACGGCGTCAGCGGG
AGAGCCGTTGTAAGGCGGCAGACTTTGCTCATGTTACCGATGCTATTCGGAAGAACGGCAACTAAGCTGC
CGGGTTTGAAACACGGATGATCTCGCGGAGGGTAGCATGTTGATTGTAACGATGACAGAGCGTTGCTGCC
TGTGATCAAATATCATCTCCCTCGCAGAGATCCGAATTATCAGCCTTCTTATTCATTTCTCGCTTAACCG
TGACAGGCTGTCGATCTTGAGAACTATGCCGACATAATAGGAAATCGCTGGATAAAGCCGCTGAGGAAGC
TGAGTGGCGCTATTTCTTTAGAAGTGAACGTTGACGATATCAACTCCCCTATCCATTGCTCACCGAATGG
TACAGGTCGGGGACCCGAAGTTCCGACTGTCGGCCTGATGCATCCCCGGCTGATCGACCCCAGATCTGGG
GCTGAGAAAGCCCAGTAAGGAAACAACTGTAGGTTCGAGTCGCGAGATCCCCCGGAACCAAAGGAAGTAG
GTTAAACCCGCTCCGATCAGGCCGAGCCACGCCAGGCCGAGAACATTGGTTCCTGTAGGCATCGGGATTG
GCGGATCAAACACTAAAGCTACTGGAACGAGCAGAAGTCCTCCGGCCGCCAGTTGCCAGGCGGTAAAGGT
GAGCAGAGGCACGGGAGGTTGCCACTTGCGGGTCAGCACGGTTCCGAACGCCATGGAAACCGCCCCCGCC
AGGCCCGCTGCGACGCCGACAGGATCTAGCGCTGCGTTTGGTGTCAACACCAACAGCGCCACGCCCGCAG
TTCCGCAAATAGCCCCCAGGACCGCCATCAATCGTATCGGGCTACCTAGCAGAGCGGCAGAGATGAACAC
GACCATCAGCGGCTGCACAGCGCCTACCGTCGCCGCGACCCCGCCCGGCAGGCGGTAGACCGAAATAAAC
AACAAGCTCCAGAATAGCGAAATATTAAGTGCGCCGAGGATGAAGATGCGCATCCACCAGATTCCCGTTG
GAATCTGTCGGACGATCATCACGAGCAATAAACCCGCCGGCAACGCCCGCAGCAGCATACCGGCGACCCC
TCGGCCTCGCTGTTCGGGCTCCACGAAAACGCCGGACAGATGCGCCTTGTGAGCGTCCTTGGGGCCGTCC
TCCTGTTTGAAGACCGACAGCCCAATGATCTCGCCGTCGATGTAGGCGCCGAATGCCACGGCATCTCGCA
ACCGTTCAGCGAACGCCTCCATGGGCTTTTTCTCCTCGTGCTCGTAAACGGACCCGAACATCTCTGGAGC
TTTCTTCAGGGCCGACAATCGGATCTCGCGGAAATCCTGCACGTCGGCCGCTCCAAGCCGTCGAATCTGA
GCCTTAATCACAATTGTCAATTTTAATCCTCTGTTTATCGGCAGTTCGTAGAGCGCGCCGTGCGTCCCGA
GCGATACTGAGCGAAGCAAGTGCGTCGAGCAGTGCCCGCTTGTTCCTGAAATGCCAGTAAAGCGCTGGCT
GCTGAACCCCCAGCCGGAACTGACCCCACAAGGCCCTAGCGTTTGCAATGCACCAGGTCATCATTGACCC
AGGCGTGTTCCACCAGGCCGCTGCCTCGCAACTCTTCGCAGGCTTCGCCGACCTGCTCGCGCCACTTCTT
CACGCGGGTGGAATCCGATCCGCACATGAGGCGGAAGGTTTCCAGCTTGAGCGGGTACGGCTCCCGGTGC
GAGCTGAAATAGTCGAACATCCGTCGGGCCGTCGGCGACAGCTTGCGGTACTTCTCCCATATGAATTTCG
TGTAGTGGTCGCCAGCAAACAGCACGACGATTTCCTCGTCGATCAGGACCTGGCAACGGGACGTTTTCTT
GCCACGGTCCAGGACGCGGAAGCGGTGCAGCAGCGACACCGATTCCAGGTGCCCAACGCGGTCGGACGTG
AAGCCCATCGCCGTCGCCTGTAGGCGCGACAGGCATTCCTCGGCCTTCGTGTAATACCGGCCATTGATCG
ACCAGCCCAGGTCCTGGCAAAGCTCGTAGAACGTGAAGGTGATCGGCTCGCCGATAGGGGTGCGCTTCGC
GTACTCCAACACCTGCTGCCACACCAGTTCGTCATCGTCGGCCCGCAGCTCGACGCCGGTGTAGGTGATC
TTCACGTCCTTGTTGACGTGGAAAATGACCTTGTTTTGCAGCGCCTCGCGCGGGATTTTCTTGTTGCGCG
TGGTGAACAGGGCAGAGCGGGCCGTGTCGTTTGGCATCGCTCGCATCGTGTCCGGCCACGGCGCAATATC
GAACAAGGAAAGCTGCATTTCCTTGATCTGCTGCTTCGTGTGTTTCAGCAACGCGGCCTGCTTGGCCTCG
CTGACCTGTTTTGCCAGGTCCTCGCCGGCGGTTTTTCGCTTCTTGGTCGTCATAGTTCCTCGCGTGTCGA
TGGTCATCGACTTCGCCAAACCTGCCGCCTCCTGTTCGAGACGACGCGAACGCTCCACGGCGGCCGATGG
CGCGGGCAGGGCAGGGGGAGCCAGTTGCACGCTGTCGCGCTCGATCTTGGCCGTAGCTTGCTGGACCATC
GAGCCGACGGACTGGAAGGTTTCGCGGGGCGCACGCATGACGGTGCGGCTTGCGATGGTTTCGGCATCCT
CGGCGGAAAACCCCGCGTCGATCAGTTCTTGCCTGTATGCCTTCCGGTCAAACGTCCGATTCATTCACCC
TCCTTGCGGGATTGCCCCGACTCACGCCGGGGCAATGTGCCCTTATTCCTGATTTGACCCGCCTGGTGCC
TTGGTGTCCAGATAATCCACCTTATCGGCAATGAAGTCGGTCCCGTAGACCGTCTGGCCGTCCTTCTCGT
ACTTGGTATTCCGAATCTTGCCCTGCACGAATACCAGCGACCCCTTGCCCAAATACTTGCCGTGGGCCTC
GGCCTGAGAGCCAAAACACTTGATGCGGAAGAAGTCGGTGCGCTCCTGCTTGTCGCCGGCATCGTTGCGC
CACATCTAGGTACTAAAACAATTCATCCAGTAAAATATAATATTTTATTTTCTCCCAATCAGGCTTGATC
CCCAGTAAGTCAAAAAATAGCTCGACATACTGTTCTTCCCCGATATCCTCCCTGATCGACCGGACGCAGA
AGGCAATGTCATACCACTTGTCCGCCCTGCCGCTTCTCCCAAGATCAATAAAGCCACTTACTTTGCCATC
TTTCACAAAGATGTTGCTGTCTCCCAGGTCGCCGTGGGAAAAGACAAGTTCCTCTTCGGGCTTTTCCGTC
TTTAAAAAATCATACAGCTCGCGCGGATCTTTAAATGGAGTGTCTTCTTCCCAGTTTTCGCAATCCACAT
CGGCCAGATCGTTATTCAGTAAGTAATCCAATTCGGCTAAGCGGCTGTCTAAGCTATTCGTATAGGGACA
ATCCGATATGTCGATGGAGTGAAAGAGCCTGATGCACTCCGCATACAGCTCGATAATCTTTTCAGGGCTT
TGTTCATCTTCATACTCTTCCGAGCAAAGGACGCCATCGGCCTCACTCATGAGCAGATTGCTCCAGCCAT
CATGCCGTTCAAAGTGCAGGACCTTTGGAACAGGCAGCTTTCCTTCCAGCAATAGCATCATGTCCTTTTC
CCGTTCCACATCATAGGTGGTCCCTTTATACCGGCTGTCCGTCATTTTTAAATATAGGTTTTCATTTTCT
CCCACCAGCTTATATACCTTAGCAGGAGACATTCCTTCCGTATCTTTTACGCAGCGGTATTTTTCGATCA
GTTTTTTCAATTCCGGTGATATTCTCATTTTAGCCATTTATTATTTCCTTCCTCTTTTCTACAGTATTTA
AAGATACCCCAAGAAGCTAATTATAACAAGACGAACTCCAATTCACTGTTCCTTGCATTCTAAAACCTTA
AATACCAGAAAACAGCTTTTTCAAAGTTGTTTTCAAAGTTGGCGTATAACATAGTATCGACGGAGCCGAT
TTTGAAACCACAATTATGGGTGATGCTGCCAACTTACTGATTTAGTGTATGATGGTGTTTTTGAGGTGCT
CCAGTGGCTTCTGTTTCTATCAGCTGTCCCTCCTGTTCAGCTACTGACGGGGTGGTGCGTAACGGCAAAA
GCACCGCCGGACATCAGCGCTATCTCTGCTCTCACTGCCGTAAAACATGGCAACTGCAGTTCACTTACAC
CGCTTCTCAACCCGGTACGCACCAGAAAATCATTGATATGGCCATGAATGGCGTTGGATGCCGGGCAACA
GCCCGCATTATGGGCGTTGGCCTCAACACGATTTTACGTCACTTAAAAAACTCAGGCCGCAGTCGGTAAC
CTCGCGCATACAGCCGGGCAGTGACGTCATCGTCTGCGCGGAAATGGACGAACAGTGGGGCTATGTCGGG
GCTAAATCGCGCCAGCGCTGGCTGTTTTACGCGTATGACAGTCTCCGGAAGACGGTTGTTGCGCACGTAT
TCGGTGAACGCACTATGGCGACGCTGGGGCGTCTTATGAGCCTGCTGTCACCCTTTGACGTGGTGATATG
GATGACGGATGGCTGGCCGCTGTATGAATCCCGCCTGAAGGGAAAGCTGCACGTAATCAGCAAGCGATAT
ACGCAGCGAATTGAGCGGCATAACCTGAATCTGAGGCAGCACCTGGCACGGCTGGGACGGAAGTCGCTGT
CGTTCTCAAAATCGGTGGAGCTGCATGACAAAGTCATCGGGCATTATCTGAACATAAAACACTATCAATA
AGTTGGAGTCATTACCCAATTATGATAGAATTTACAAGCTATAAGGTTATTGTCCTGGGTTTCAAGCATT
AGTCCATGCAAGTTTTTATGCTTTGCCCATTCTATAGATATATTGATAAGCGCGCTGCCTATGCCTTGCC
CCCTGAAATCCTTACATACGGCGATATCTTCTATATAAAAGATATATTATCTTATCAGTATTGTCAATAT
ATTCAAGGCAATCTGCCTCCTCATCCTCTTCATCCTCTTCGTCTTGGTAGCTTTTTAAATATGGCGCTTC
ATAGAGTAATTCTGTAAAGGTCCAATTCTCGTTTTCATACCTCGGTATAATCTTACCTATCACCTCAAAT
GGTTCGCTGGGTTTATCGCACCCCCGAACACGAGCACGGCACCCGCGACCACTATGCCAAGAATGCCCAA
GGTAAAAATTGCCGGCCCCGCCATGAAGTCCGTGAATGCCCCGACGGCCGAAGTGAAGGGCAGGCCGCCA
CCCAGGCCGCCGCCCTCACTGCCCGGCACCTGGTCGCTGAATGTCGATGCCAGCACCTGCGGCACGTCAA
TGCTTCCGGGCGTCGCGCTCGGGCTGATCGCCCATCCCGTTACTGCCCCGATCCCGGCAATGGCAAGGAC
TGCCAGCGCTGCCATTTTTGGGGTGAGGCCGTTCGCGGCCGAGGGGCGCAGCCCCTGGGGGGATGGGAGG
CCCGCGTTAGCGGGCCGGGAGGGTTCGAGAAGGGGGGGCACCCCCCTTCGGCGTGCGCGGTCACGCGCAC
AGGGCGCAGCCCTGGTTAAAAACAAGGTTTATAAATATTGGTTTAAAAGCAGGTTAAAAGACAGGTTAGC
GGTGGCCGAAAAACGGGCGGAAACCCTTGCAAATGCTGGATTTTCTGCCTGTGGACAGCCCCTCAAATGT
CAATAGGTGCGCCCCTCATCTGTCAGCACTCTGCCCCTCAAGTGTCAAGGATCGCGCCCCTCATCTGTCA
GTAGTCGCGCCCCTCAAGTGTCAATACCGCAGGGCACTTATCCCCAGGCTTGTCCACATCATCTGTGGGA
AACTCGCGTAAAATCAGGCGTTTTCGCCGATTTGCGAGGCTGGCCAGCTCCACGTCGCCGGCCGAAATCG
AGCCTGCCCCTCATCTGTCAACGCCGCGCCGGGTGAGTCGGCCCCTCAAGTGTCAACGTCCGCCCCTCAT
CTGTCAGTGAGGGCCAAGTTTTCCGCGAGGTATCCACAACGCCGGCGGCCGCGGTGTCTCGCACACGGCT
TCGACGGCGTTTCTGGCGCGTTTGCAGGGCCATAGACGGCCGCCAGCCCAGCGGCGAGGGCAACCAGCCC
GGTGAGCGTCGGAAAGGCGC
